Addgene plasmid #160650: pGS_107
Purpose: Expresses Human APOE4 with a yeast secretory signal peptide under the control of the yeast Gal promoter
Depositing lab: Susan Lindquist & Li-Huei Tsai. Depositing organization: Whitehead Institute for Biomedical Research. Publication: APOE4 disrupts intracellular lipid homeostasis in human iPSC-derived glia. Sienski G, Narayan P, Bonner JM, Kory N, Boland S, Arczewska AA, Ralvenius WT, Akay L, Lockshin E, He L, Milo B, Graziosi A, Baru V, Lewis CA, Kellis M, Sabatini DM, Tsai LH, Lindquist S. Sci Transl Med. 2021 Mar 3;13(583). pii: 13/583/eaaz4564. doi: 10.1126/scitranslmed.aaz4564. PubMed 33658354.
Backbone
  Vector backbone: pNH606
  Backbone size w/o insert (bp): 6775
  Total vector size (bp): 7835
  Vector type: Yeast Expression
  Selectable markers: URA3
Growth in bacteria
  Bacterial resistance: Ampicillin, 100 μg/mL
  Growth temperature: 37°C
  Growth strain: DH5alpha
  Copy number: High Copy
Gene/Insert
  Gene/Insert name: Apolipoprotein E e4 (alt name: APOE4)
  Species: H. sapiens (human)
  Insert size (bp): 1026
  Mutation: e4 allele
  Entrez Gene: APOE (a.k.a. AD2, APO-E, ApoE4, LDLCQ5, LPG)
  Promoter: GAL1
  Tag / fusion protein: Kar2 signal sequence (N terminal on insert)
  Cloning method: Gibson Cloning
  Sequencing primers: 5′ aatatacctctatactttaacgtc
Terms and licenses: Academic/Nonprofit Terms; Industry Terms: Not Available to Industry
How to cite: pGS_107 was a gift from Susan Lindquist & Li-Huei Tsai (Addgene plasmid # 160650 ; http://n2t.net/addgene:160650 ; RRID:Addgene_160650)
