[The description below was written by a language model from this plasmid's Addgene catalogue record and pLannotate feature annotations shown in this document.]
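Description:
pGS_107 is a yeast expression plasmid built on the pNH606 backbone that places the human APOE ε4 allele under the galactose-inducible GAL1 promoter of Saccharomyces cerevisiae. The roughly 1 kb insert, assembled by Gibson cloning, fuses an N-terminal fragment of yeast Kar2 (the ER chaperone BiP), which supplies its signal sequence, directly to the APOE coding region. The protein is therefore directed into the yeast secretory pathway rather than staying in the cytosol. Because GAL1 is regulated by Gal4, expression can be switched on by changing the carbon source to galactose.

For propagation in E. coli the plasmid carries a high-copy ColE1/pUC-type origin and the β-lactamase gene for ampicillin resistance. It also retains pBluescript-derived remnants: an f1 origin, T3 and T7 promoters, lac promoter/operator elements and a lacZα fragment. Yeast selection relies on a complete URA3 coding sequence driven by the Ashbya gossypii TEF promoter and terminator. No 2μ or CEN/ARS yeast origin is annotated. Partial URA3 promoter and coding fragments lie on either side of the marker and expression cassette, an arrangement that would suit chromosomal integration at the URA3 locus, although the record does not state this explicitly. The sequenced record is 7,935 nt, about 100 bp longer than the catalogued total size.

The associated work concerns APOE4 disrupting intracellular lipid homeostasis, so the plasmid appears to serve as a yeast model for inducible expression of secretory-pathway APOE4.
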