Features (pLannotate 1.2.2; 26 found; start..end, strand, type, name):
      1..344     +  promoter       TEF promoter: Ashbya gossypii TEF promoter
    363..1151    +  CDS            URA3: PYRF_YEAST - Experimental evidence at protein level: Swiss-Prot protein existence level 1. From Saccharomyces cerevisiae (strain ATCC 204508 / S288c) (Baker's yeast).
   1163..1360    +  terminator     TEF terminator: Ashbya gossypii TEF terminator
   1472..1492    -  misc_feature   MCS (fragment): pBluescript multiple cloning site
   1515..1956    +  promoter       GAL1 promoter: S. cerevisiae GAL1; inducible promoter, regulated by Gal4
   1982..2107    +  CDS            KAR2 (fragment): BIP_YEAST - Also known as GRP78 From Saccharomyces cerevisiae (strain ATCC 204508 / S288c) (Baker's yeast).
   2102..3004    +  CDS            APOE (fragment): APOE_HUMAN - Experimental evidence at protein level: Swiss-Prot protein existence level 1. (Microbial infection) Through its interaction with HCV envelope glycoprotein E2, participates in the attachment of HCV to HSPGs and other receptors (LDLr, VLDLr, and SR-B1) on the cell surface and to the assembly, maturation and infectivity of HCV viral particles (PubMed:25122793, PubMed:29695434). This interaction is probably promoted via the up-regulation of cellular autophagy by the virus (PubMed:29695434). From Homo sapiens (Human).
   3008..3029    -  misc_feature   MCS (fragment): pBluescript multiple cloning site
   3499..3892    +  CDS            URA3 (fragment): orotidine-5'-phosphate decarboxylase, required for uracil biosynthesis; S. cerevisiae URA3; yeast auxotrophic marker, counterselectable with 5-fluoroorotic acid (5-FOA)
   3929..3947    -  promoter       T3 promoter: promoter for bacteriophage T3 RNA polymerase
   3992..4008    -  protein_bind   lac operator: The lac repressor binds to the lac operator to inhibit transcription in E. coli. This inhibition can be relieved by adding lactose or isopropyl-β-D-thiogalactopyranoside (IPTG). lac repressor encoded by lacI
   4016..4046    -  promoter       lac promoter: promoter for the E. coli lac operon
   4061..4082    -  protein_bind   CAP binding site: CAP binding activates transcription in the presence of cAMP. E. coli catabolite activator protein
   4095..4187    -  CDS            lacI (fragment): lac repressor; lacI; The lac repressor binds to the lac operator to inhibit transcription in E. coli. This inhibition can be relieved by adding lactose or isopropyl-β-D-thiogalactopyranoside (IPTG).
   4370..4958    -  rep_origin     ori: high-copy-number ColE1/pMB1/pBR322/pUC origin of replication
   5129..5989    -  CDS            AmpR: β-lactamase; bla; confers resistance to ampicillin, carbenicillin, and related antibiotics
   5990..6094    -  promoter       AmpR promoter: bla
   6206..6241    +  CDS            rop (fragment): Rop protein, which maintains plasmids at low copy number; rop
   6343..6392    +  misc_feature   bom (fragment): basis of mobility region from pBR322
   6400..6532    +  promoter       URA3 promoter (fragment): S. cerevisiae URA3
   6680..6731    +  misc_feature   bom (fragment): basis of mobility region from pBR322
   6759..7187    -  rep_origin     f1 ori (sequence partly withheld): f1 bacteriophage origin of replication; arrow indicates direction of (+) strand synthesis
   7191..7348    -  CDS            lacZα (fragment): LacZα fragment of β-galactosidase; lacZ fragment
   7351..7369    +  promoter       T7 promoter: promoter for bacteriophage T7 RNA polymerase
   7392..7521    +  promoter       URA3 promoter (fragment): S. cerevisiae URA3
   7522..7897    +  CDS            URA3 (fragment): orotidine-5'-phosphate decarboxylase, required for uracil biosynthesis; S. cerevisiae URA3; yeast auxotrophic marker, counterselectable with 5-fluoroorotic acid (5-FOA)
>Addgene plasmid #160650 | pGS_107 | addgene full sequence | sequence record 319719 | Addgene NGS Result
GACATGGAGGCCCAGAATACCCTCCTTGACAGTCTTGACGTGCGCAGCTCAGGGGCATGATGTGACTGTC
GCCCGTACATTTAGCCCATACATCCCCATGTATAATCATTTGCATCCATACATTTTGATGGCCGCACGGC
GCGAAGCAAAAATTACGGCTCCTCGCTGCGGACCTGCGAGCAGGGAAACGCTCCCCTCACAGACGCGTTG
AATTGTCCCCACGCCGCGCCCCTGTAGAGAAATATAAAAGGTTAGGATTTGCCACTGAGGTTCTTCTTTC
ATATACTTCCTTTTAAAATCTTGCTAGGATACAGTTCTCACATCACATCCGAACATAAACAACCATGACA
GTCAACACTAAGACCTATAGTGAGAGAGCAGAAACTCATGCCTCACCAGTAGCACAACGATTATTTCGAT
TAATGGAACTGAAGAAAACCAATTTATGTGCATCAATTGATGTTGATACCACTAAGGAATTCCTTGAATT
AATTGATAAATTGGGTCCTTATGTATGCTTAATCAAGACTCATATTGATATAATCAATGATTTTTCCTAT
GAATCCACTATTGAACCATTATTAGAACTTTCACGTAAACATCAATTTATGATTTTTGAAGATAGAAAAT
TTGCTGATATTGGTAATACCGTGAAGAAACAATATATTGGTGGAGTTTATAAAATTAGTAGTTGGGCAGA
TATTACTAATGCTCATGGTGTCACTGGGAATGGAGTAGTTGAAGGATTAAAACAGGGAGCTAAAGAAACC
ACCACCAACCAAGAGCCAAGAGGGTTATTGATGTTAGCTGAATTATCATCAGTGGGATCATTAGCATATG
GAGAATATTCTCAAAAAACTGTTGAAATTGCTAAATCCGATAAGGAATTTGTTATTGGATTTATTGCCCA
ACGTGATATGGGTGGACAAGAAGAAGGATTTGATTGGCTTATTATGACACCTGGAGTTGGATTAGATGAT
AAAGGTGATGGATTAGGACAACAATATAGAACTGTTGATGAAGTTGTTAGCACTGGAACTGATATTATCA
TTGTTGGTAGAGGATTGTTTGGTAAAGGAAGAGATCCAGATATTGAAGGTAAAAGGTATAGAGATGCTGG
TTGGAATGCTTATTTGAAAAAGACTGGCCAATTATAATCAGTACTGACAATAAAAAGATTCTTGTTTTCA
AGAACTTGTCATTTGTATAGTTTTTTTATATTGTAGTTGTTCTATTTTAATCAAATGTTAGCGTGATTTA
TATTTTTTTTCGCCTCGACATCATCTGCCCAGATGCGAAGTTAAGTGCGCAGAAAGTAATATCATGCGTC
AATCGTATGTGAATGCTGGTCGCTATACTGCTGTCGATTCGATACTAACGCCGCCATCCAGTGTCGAAAA
CGAGCTCGAATTCATCGAGTGGATTCGGCTTTGGGTACCGGGCCCAAATACCTCGAGGGAGCAAGGCAGG
TGGTCGACGGTATCGATAAGCTAACAAAAGCTGGAGCTCTAGTACGGATTAGAAGCCGCCGAGCGGGTGA
CAGCCCTCCGAAGGAAGACTCTCCTCCGTGCGTCCTCGTCTTCACCGGTCGCGTTCCTGAAACGCAGATG
TGCCTCGCGCCGCACTGCTCCGAACAATAAAGATTCTACAATACTAGCTTTTATGGTTATGAAGAGGAAA
AATTGGCAGTAACCTGGCCCCACAAACCTTCAAATGAACGAATCAAATTAACAACCATAGGATGATAATG
CGATTAGTTTTTTAGCCTTATTTCTGGGGTAATTAATCAGCGAAGCGATGATTTTTGATCTATTAACAGA
TATATAAATGCAAAAACTGCATAACCACTTTAACTAATACTTTCAACATTTTCGGTTTGTATTACTTCTT
ATTCAAATGTAATAAAAGTATCAACAAAAAATTGTTAATATACCTCTATACTTTAACGTCAAGGAGAAAA
AACCAAAACAACTAATTCGAAATGTTTTTCAACAGACTAAGCGCTGGCAAGCTGCTGGTACCACTCTCCG
TGGTCCTGTACGCCCTTTTCGTGGTAATATTACCTTTACAGAATTCTTTCCACTCCTCCAATGTTTTAGT
TAGAGGTAAGGTGGAGCAAGCGGTGGAGACAGAGCCGGAGCCCGAGCTGCGCCAGCAGACCGAGTGGCAG
AGCGGCCAGCGCTGGGAACTGGCACTGGGTCGCTTTTGGGATTACCTGCGCTGGGTGCAGACACTGTCTG
AGCAGGTGCAGGAGGAGCTGCTCAGCTCCCAGGTCACCCAGGAACTGAGGGCGCTGATGGACGAGACCAT
GAAGGAGTTGAAGGCCTACAAATCGGAACTGGAGGAACAACTGACCCCGGTGGCGGAGGAGACGCGGGCA
CGGCTGTCCAAGGAGCTGCAGGCGGCGCAGGCCCGGCTGGGCGCGGACATGGAGGACGTGCGCGGCCGCC
TGGTGCAGTACCGCGGCGAGGTGCAGGCCATGCTCGGCCAGAGCACCGAGGAGCTGCGGGTGCGCCTCGC
CTCCCACCTGCGCAAGCTGCGTAAGCGGCTCCTCCGCGATGCCGATGACCTGCAGAAGCGCCTGGCAGTG
TACCAGGCCGGGGCCCGCGAGGGCGCCGAGCGCGGCCTCAGCGCCATCCGCGAGCGCCTGGGGCCCCTGG
TGGAACAGGGCCGCGTGCGGGCCGCCACTGTGGGCTCCCTGGCCGGCCAGCCGCTACAGGAGCGGGCCCA
GGCCTGGGGCGAGCGGCTGCGCGCGCGGATGGAGGAGATGGGCAGCCGGACCCGCGACCGCCTGGACGAG
GTGAAGGAGCAGGTGGCGGAGGTGCGCGCCAAGCTGGAGGAGCAGGCCCAGCAGATACGCCTGCAGGCCG
AGGCCTTCCAGGCCCGCCTCAAGAGCTGGTTCGAGCCCCTGGTGGAAGACATGCAGCGCCAGTGGGCCGG
GCTGGTGGAGAAGGTGCAGGCTGCCGTGGGCACCAGCGCCGCCCCTGTGCCCAGCGACAATCACTGAGGC
CGCCACCGCGGTGGAGCTCTAAGCAAATAGCTAAATTATATACGAATTAATATTATGATTAAGTGTTTAC
GTGAGTGCGATATTTTTATTACTATCTTATACAGTTGTATATACTCTATAAAATGAGTTGTCTATTAATT
AACGCGATGAATGCTTTCTGGGTTTACCTCTCCAACAACTCTAGTTTACTTCTCAATACATTCAATTGTA
TTTGATTTGTCAATACTTCATCATTAATCAATTCTATAGTTTTGTTTTTCTCGTTTATTTCCAAATTTAA
TGCATCAATTTTATTATTCAATTTGTCGTTGATTTTGGTTAATGATTTTATGGTTTGATCTCTGGCATTG
ATTGTTTGTGTTAGTTTTTCATTATTGATAATTAAATTATTTAAGTTAGTTATCAACTCGGTGTTTTCAA
GTTTCAAGTTTTCAATTTCTTTAGAGTTTATTAGATTTGTCAAAGTTTCTGAATTGCTTGATTGGTCCGG
CCCAGGTATTGTTAGCGGTTTGAAGCAGGCGGCAGAAGAAGTAACAAAGGAACCTAGAGGCCTTTTGATG
TTAGCAGAATTGTCATGCAAGGGCTCCCTATCTACTGGAGAATATACTAAGGGTACTGTTGACATTGCGA
AGAGCGACAAAGATTTTGTTATCGGCTTTATTGCTCAAAGAGACATGGGTGGAAGAGATGAAGGTTACGA
TTGGTTGATTATGACACCCGGTGTGGGTTTAGATGACAAGGGAGACGCATTGGGTCAACAGTATAGAACC
GTGGATGATGTGGTCTCTACAGGATCTGACATTATTATTGTTGGAAGAGGACTATTTGCAAAGGGAAGGG
ATGCTAAGGTAGAGGGTGAACGTTACAGAAAAGCAGGCTGGGGTTTAAACATTTAAATGGCCGGCCCAGC
TTTTGTTCCCTTTAGTGAGGGTTAATTCCGAGCTTGGCGTAATCATGGTCATAGCTGTTTCCTGTGTGAA
ATTGTTATCCGCTCACAATTCCACACAACATACGAGCCGGAAGCATAAAGTGTAAAGCCTGGGGTGCCTA
ATGAGTGAGCTAACTCACATTAATTGCGTTGCGCTCACTGCCCGCTTTCCAGTCGGGAAACCTGTCGTGC
CAGCTGCATTAATGAATCGGCCAACGCGCGGGGAGAGGCGGTTTGCGTATTGGGCGCTCTTCCGCTTCCT
CGCTCACTGACTCGCTGCGCTCGGTCGTTCGGCTGCGGCGAGCGGTATCAGCTCACTCAAAGGCGGTAAT
ACGGTTATCCACAGAATCAGGGGATAACGCAGGAAAGAACATGTGAGCAAAAGGCCAGCAAAAGGCCAGG
AACCGTAAAAAGGCCGCGTTGCTGGCGTTTTTCCATAGGCTCCGCCCCCCTGACGAGCATCACAAAAATC
GACGCTCAAGTCAGAGGTGGCGAAACCCGACAGGACTATAAAGATACCAGGCGTTTCCCCCTGGAAGCTC
CCTCGTGCGCTCTCCTGTTCCGACCCTGCCGCTTACCGGATACCTGTCCGCCTTTCTCCCTTCGGGAAGC
GTGGCGCTTTCTCATAGCTCACGCTGTAGGTATCTCAGTTCGGTGTAGGTCGTTCGCTCCAAGCTGGGCT
GTGTGCACGAACCCCCCGTTCAGCCCGACCGCTGCGCCTTATCCGGTAACTATCGTCTTGAGTCCAACCC
GGTAAGACACGACTTATCGCCACTGGCAGCAGCCACTGGTAACAGGATTAGCAGAGCGAGGTATGTAGGC
GGTGCTACAGAGTTCTTGAAGTGGTGGCCTAACTACGGCTACACTAGAAGAACAGTATTTGGTATCTGCG
CTCTGCTGAAGCCAGTTACCTTCGGAAAAAGAGTTGGTAGCTCTTGATCCGGCAAACAAACCACCGCTGG
TAGCGGTGGTTTTTTTGTTTGCAAGCAGCAGATTACGCGCAGAAAAAAAGGATCTCAAGAAGATCCTTTG
ATCTTTTCTACGGGGTCTGACGCTCAGTGGAACGAAAACTCACGTTAAGGGATTTTGGTCATGAGATTAT
CAAAAAGGATCTTCACCTAGATCCTTTTAAATTAAAAATGAAGTTTTAAATCAATCTAAAGTATATATGA
GTAAACTTGGTCTGACAGTTACCAATGCTTAATCAGTGAGGCACCTATCTCAGCGATCTGTCTATTTCGT
TCATCCATAGTTGCCTGACTCCCCGTCGTGTAGATAACTACGATACGGGAGGGCTTACCATCTGGCCCCA
GTGCTGCAATGATACCGCGAGACCCACGCTCACCGGCTCCAGATTTATCAGCAATAAACCAGCCAGCCGG
AAGGGCCGAGCGCAGAAGTGGTCCTGCAACTTTATCCGCCTCCATCCAGTCTATTAATTGTTGCCGGGAA
GCTAGAGTAAGTAGTTCGCCAGTTAATAGTTTGCGCAACGTTGTTGCCATTGCTACAGGCATCGTGGTGT
CACGCTCGTCGTTTGGTATGGCTTCATTCAGCTCCGGTTCCCAACGATCAAGGCGAGTTACATGATCCCC
CATGTTGTGCAAAAAAGCGGTTAGCTCCTTCGGTCCTCCGATCGTTGTCAGAAGTAAGTTGGCCGCAGTG
TTATCACTCATGGTTATGGCAGCACTGCATAATTCTCTTACTGTCATGCCATCCGTAAGATGCTTTTCTG
TGACTGGTGAGTACTCAACCAAGTCATTCTGAGAATAGTGTATGCGGCGACCGAGTTGCTCTTGCCCGGC
GTCAATACGGGATAATACCGCGCCACATAGCAGAACTTTAAAAGTGCTCATCATTGGAAAACGTTCTTCG
GGGCGAAAACTCTCAAGGATCTTACCGCTGTTGAGATCCAGTTCGATGTAACCCACTCGTGCACCCAACT
GATCTTCAGCATCTTTTACTTTCACCAGCGTTTCTGGGTGAGCAAAAACAGGAAGGCAAAATGCCGCAAA
AAAGGGAATAAGGGCGACACGGAAATGTTGAATACTCATACTCTTCCTTTTTCAATATTATTGAAGCATT
TATCAGGGTTATTGTCTCATGAGCGGATACATATTTGAATGTATTTAGAAAAATAAACAAATAGGGGTTC
CGCGCACATTTCCCCGAAAAGTGCCACCTGACGTCCTCGGCGCGCCGACGTCTAAGAAACCATTATTATC
ATGACATTAACCTATAAAAATAGGCGTATCACGAGGCCCTTTCGTCTCGCGCGTTTCGGTGATGACGGTG
AAAACCTCTGACACATGCAGCTCCCGGAGACGGTCACAGCTTGTCTGTAAGCGGATGCCGGGAGCAGACA
AGCCCGTCAGGGCGCGTCAGCGGGTGTTGGCGGGTGTCGGGGCTGGCTTAACTATGCGGCATCAGAGCAG
ATTGTACTGAGAGTGCACCATACCACCTTTTCAATTCATCATTTTTTTTTTATTCTTTTTTTTGATTTCG
GTTTCCTTGAAATTTTTTTGATTCGGTAATCTCCGAACAGAAGGAAGAACGAAGGAAGGAGCACAGACTT
AGATTGGTATATATACGCATATTGGGTCAGCAGTACAGAACCGTCGACGAAGTTGTAAGTGGTGGATCAG
ATATCATCATTGTTGGCAGAGGACTTTTCGCCAAGGGTAGAGATCCTAATACTAAACTCACAAATTAGAG
CTTCAATTTAATTATATCAGTTATTACCCTATGCGGTGTGAAATACCGCACAGATGCGTAAGGAGAAAAT
ACCGCATCAGGAAATTGTAAGCGTTAATATTTTGTTAAAATTCGCGTTAAATTTTTGTTAAATCAGCTCA
TTTTTTAACCAATAGGCCGAAATCGGCAAAATCCCTTATAAATCAAAAGAATAGACCGAGATAGGGT
[37 nt withheld, positions 6858-6894]
AAAGAACGTGGACTCCAACGTCAAAGG
[49 nt withheld, positions 6922-6970]
T
[91 nt withheld, positions 6972-7062]
G
[124 nt withheld, positions 7064-7187]
CCATTCGCCATTCAGGCTGCGCAACTGTTGGGAAGGGCGATCGGTGCGGGCCTCTTCGCTATTACGCCAG
CTGGCGAAAGGGGGATGTGCTGCAAGGCGATTAAGTTGGGTAACGCCAGGGTTTTCCCAGTCACGACGTT
GTAAAACGACGGCCAGTGAATTGTAATACGACTCACTATAGGGGGCCAGCGTGGCCGTTTAAACAGAACG
AAGGAAGGAGCACAGACTTAGATTGGTATATATACGCATATGTAGTGTTGAAGAAACATGAAATTGCCCA
GTATTCTTAACCCAACTGCACAGAACAAAAACCTGCAGGAAACGAAGATAAATCATGTCGAAAGCTACAT
ATAAGGAACGTGCTGCTACTCATCCTAGTCCTGTTGCTGCCAAGCTATTTAATATCATGCACGAAAAGCA
AACAAACTTGTGTGCTTCATTGGATGTTCGTACCACCAAGGAATTACTGGAGTTAGTTGAAGCATTAGGT
CCCAAAATTTGTTTACTAAAAACACATGTGGATATCTTGACTGATTTTTCCATGGAGGGCACAGTTAAGC
CGCTAAAGGCATTATCCGCCAAGTACAATTTTTTACTCTTCGAAGACAGAAAATTTGCTGACATTGGTAA
TACAGTCAAATTGCAGTACTCTGCGGGTGTATACAGAATAGCAGAATGGGCAGACATTACGAATGCACAC
GGTGTGGTGGTTTAGCTTGCCTCGTCCCCGCCGGGTCACCCGGCCAGC
